Addgene plasmid #117926: pmGFP
Purpose: (Empty Backbone) Control plasmid expressing myc-GFP.
Depositing lab: Kumiko Ui-Tei. Depositing organization: The University of Tokyo. Publication: Differential Binding of Three Major Human ADAR Isoforms to Coding and Long Non-Coding Transcripts. Galipon J, Ishii R, Suzuki Y, Tomita M, Ui-Tei K. Genes (Basel). 2017 Feb 11;8(2). pii: genes8020068. doi: 10.3390/genes8020068. PubMed 28208661.
Backbone
  Vector backbone: pcDNA3.1
  Backbone manufacturer: Thermo Fisher Scientific
  Vector type: Mammalian Expression
Growth in bacteria
  Bacterial resistance: Ampicillin, 100 μg/mL
  Growth temperature: 37°C
  Growth strain: DH5alpha
  Copy number: Unknown
Gene/Insert
  Cloning method: Restriction Enzyme
Terms and licenses: Academic/Nonprofit Terms; Industry Terms: Not Available to Industry
How to cite: pmGFP was a gift from Kumiko Ui-Tei (Addgene plasmid # 117926 ; http://n2t.net/addgene:117926 ; RRID:Addgene_117926)
