[The description below was written by a language model from this plasmid's Addgene catalogue record and pLannotate feature annotations shown in this document.]
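Description:
pmGFP is a mammalian expression plasmid built on the pcDNA3.1 backbone and catalogued as a control construct that expresses myc-tagged GFP. In the 6.1 kb sequenced record, the expression cassette consists of the human cytomegalovirus immediate-early enhancer and promoter, a T7 promoter that can serve for in vitro transcription or as a sequencing primer site, an EGFP coding sequence, and the bovine growth hormone polyadenylation signal. The myc epitope named in the stated purpose is not called out as a separate feature in the annotation. There is a short unannotated stretch between the T7 promoter and the start of EGFP where an N-terminal tag could lie, but the record does not confirm its position. A very short match to a truncated HIV-1 LTR just after the CMV promoter and a fragmentary SV40 promoter hit after the poly(A) signal are most likely annotation artefacts of common backbone sequence rather than functional elements.

The remainder is standard pcDNA3.1 architecture. An SV40 enhancer/early promoter drives the neomycin phosphotransferase gene, terminated by the SV40 poly(A) signal, which allows G418 selection of stably transfected mammalian cells. The f1 origin permits single-stranded DNA production. In E. coli the plasmid replicates from a high-copy ColE1/pUC-type origin and is selected with ampicillin through the β-lactamase gene and its own promoter. Residual lac promoter/operator, lacI, ble and bom fragments are backbone remnants.

The plasmid is listed as an empty backbone and control. It is suited to providing a tagged, fluorescent but otherwise inert protein alongside myc-tagged proteins of interest, and the associated study concerns transcript binding by human ADAR isoforms.
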