Features (pLannotate 1.2.2; 20 found; start..end, strand, type, name):
    123..502     +  enhancer       CMV enhancer: human cytomegalovirus immediate early enhancer
    503..706     +  promoter       CMV promoter: human cytomegalovirus (CMV) immediate early promoter
    702..735     +  LTR            5' LTR (truncated) (fragment): truncated 5' long terminal repeat (LTR) from HIV-1
    751..769     +  promoter       T7 promoter: promoter for bacteriophage T7 RNA polymerase
    836..1552    +  CDS            EGFP: EGFP is a basic (constitutively fluorescent) green fluorescent protein published in 1996, derived from Aequorea victoria. It is reported to be a rapidly-maturing weak dimer with moderate acid sensitivity.
   1593..1817    +  polyA_signal   bGH poly(A) signal: bovine growth hormone polyadenylation signal
   1821..1842    +  promoter       SV40 promoter (fragment): SV40 enhancer and early promoter
   1863..2291    +  rep_origin     f1 ori (sequence partly withheld): f1 bacteriophage origin of replication; arrow indicates direction of (+) strand synthesis
   2305..2634    +  promoter       SV40 promoter: SV40 enhancer and early promoter
   2701..3492    +  CDS            neo: KKA2_KLEPN - Also known as kan, nptII. Experimental evidence at protein level: Swiss-Prot protein existence level 1. Resistance to kanamycin, neomycin, paromomycin, ribostamycin, butirosin and gentamicin B. From Klebsiella pneumoniae.
   3516..3674    +  CDS            ble (fragment): BLE_KLEPN - Experimental evidence at protein level: Swiss-Prot protein existence level 1. Binding protein with a strong affinity to the bleomycin family of antibiotics. Binds to CL990; an antimitotic-antibiotic compound. From Klebsiella pneumoniae.
   3669..3790    +  polyA_signal   SV40 poly(A) signal: SV40 polyadenylation signal
   3863..3879    -  protein_bind   lac operator: The lac repressor binds to the lac operator to inhibit transcription in E. coli. This inhibition can be relieved by adding lactose or isopropyl-β-D-thiogalactopyranoside (IPTG). lac repressor encoded by lacI
   3887..3917    -  promoter       lac promoter: promoter for the E. coli lac operon
   3932..3953    -  protein_bind   CAP binding site: CAP binding activates transcription in the presence of cAMP. E. coli catabolite activator protein
   3966..4058    -  CDS            lacI (fragment): lac repressor; lacI; The lac repressor binds to the lac operator to inhibit transcription in E. coli. This inhibition can be relieved by adding lactose or isopropyl-β-D-thiogalactopyranoside (IPTG).
   4241..4829    -  rep_origin     ori: high-copy-number ColE1/pMB1/pBR322/pUC origin of replication
   5000..5860    -  CDS            AmpR: β-lactamase; bla; confers resistance to ampicillin, carbenicillin, and related antibiotics
   5861..5965    -  promoter       AmpR promoter: bla
   6024..6076    -  misc_feature   bom (fragment): basis of mobility region from pBR322
>Addgene plasmid #117926 | pmGFP | addgene full sequence | sequence record 227702 | Addgene NGS Result
GTAGTGCGCGAGCAAAATTTAAGCTACAACAAGGCAAGGCTTGACCGACAATTGCATGAAGAATCTGCTT
AGGGTTAGGCGTTTTGCGCTGCTTCGCGATGTACGGGCCAGATATACGCGTTGACATTGATTATTGACTA
GTTATTAATAGTAATCAATTACGGGGTCATTAGTTCATAGCCCATATATGGAGTTCCGCGTTACATAACT
TACGGTAAATGGCCCGCCTGGCTGACCGCCCAACGACCCCCGCCCATTGACGTCAATAATGACGTATGTT
CCCATAGTAACGCCAATAGGGACTTTCCATTGACGTCAATGGGTGGAGTATTTACGGTAAACTGCCCACT
TGGCAGTACATCAAGTGTATCATATGCCAAGTACGCCCCCTATTGACGTCAATGACGGTAAATGGCCCGC
CTGGCATTATGCCCAGTACATGACCTTATGGGACTTTCCTACTTGGCAGTACATCTACGTATTAGTCATC
GCTATTACCATGGTGATGCGGTTTTGGCAGTACATCAATGGGCGTGGATAGCGGTTTGACTCACGGGGAT
TTCCAAGTCTCCACCCCATTGACGTCAATGGGAGTTTGTTTTGGCACCAAAATCAACGGGACTTTCCAAA
ATGTCGTAACAACTCCGCCCCATTGACGCAAATGGGCGGTAGGCGTGTACGGTGGGAGGTCTATATAAGC
AGAGCTCTCTGGCTAACTAGAGAACCCACTGCTTACTGGCTTATCGAAATTAATACGACTCACTATAGGG
AGACCCAAGCTGGCTAGCCCACCATGGAACAAAAACTCATCTCAGAAGAGGATCTGTCCGGCGGCATGGT
GAGCAAGGGCGAGGAGCTGTTCACCGGGGTGGTGCCCATCCTGGTCGAGCTGGACGGCGACGTAAACGGC
CACAAGTTCAGCGTGTCCGGCGAGGGCGAGGGCGATGCCACCTACGGCAAGCTGACCCTGAAGTTCATCT
GCACCACCGGCAAGCTGCCCGTGCCCTGGCCCACCCTCGTGACCACCCTGACCTACGGCGTGCAGTGCTT
CAGCCGCTACCCCGACCACATGAAGCAGCACGACTTCTTCAAGTCCGCCATGCCCGAAGGCTACGTCCAG
GAGCGCACCATCTTCTTCAAGGACGACGGCAACTACAAGACCCGCGCCGAGGTGAAGTTCGAGGGCGACA
CCCTGGTGAACCGCATCGAGCTGAAGGGCATCGACTTCAAGGAGGACGGCAACATCCTGGGGCACAAGCT
GGAGTACAACTACAACAGCCACAACGTCTATATCATGGCCGACAAGCAGAAGAACGGCATCAAGGTGAAC
TTCAAGATCCGCCACAACATCGAGGACGGCAGCGTGCAGCTCGCCGACCACTACCAGCAGAACACCCCCA
TCGGCGACGGCCCCGTGCTGCTGCCCGACAACCACTACCTGAGCACCCAGTCCGCCCTGAGCAAAGACCC
CAACGAGAAGCGCGATCACATGGTCCTGCTGGAGTTCGTGACCGCCGCCGGGATCACTCTCGGCATGGAC
GAGCTGTACAAGTAGTCTAGAGGGCCCGTTTAAACCCGCTGATCAGCCTCGACTGTGCCTTCTAGTTGCC
AGCCATCTGTTGTTTGCCCCTCCCCCGTGCCTTCCTTGACCCTGGAAGGTGCCACTCCCACTGTCCTTTC
CTAATAAAATGAGGAAATTGCATCGCATTGTCTGAGTAGGTGTCATTCTATTCTGGGGGGTGGGGTGGGG
CAGGACAGCAAGGGGGAGGATTGGGAAGACAATAGCAGGCATGCTGGGGATGCGGTGGGCTCTATGGCTT
CTGAGGCGGAAAGAACCAGCTGGGGCTCTAGGGGGTATCCCC
[124 nt withheld, positions 1863-1986]
C
[91 nt withheld, positions 1988-2078]
A
[49 nt withheld, positions 2080-2128]
CCTTTGACGTTGGAGTCCACGTTCTTT
[37 nt withheld, positions 2156-2192]
ACCCTATCTCGGTCTATTCTTTTGATTTATAAGGGATTTTGCCGATTTCGGCCTATTGGTTAAAAAATGA
GCTGATTTAACAAAAATTTAACGCGAATTAATTCTGTGGAATGTGTGTCAGTTAGGGTGTGGAAAGTCCC
CAGGCTCCCCAGCAGGCAGAAGTATGCAAAGCATGCATCTCAATTAGTCAGCAACCAGGTGTGGAAAGTC
CCCAGGCTCCCCAGCAGGCAGAAGTATGCAAAGCATGCATCTCAATTAGTCAGCAACCATAGTCCCGCCC
CTAACTCCGCCCATCCCGCCCCTAACTCCGCCCAGTTCCGCCCATTCTCCGCCCCATGGCTGACTAATTT
TTTTTATTTATGCAGAGGCCGAGGCCGCCTCTGCCTCTGAGCTATTCCAGAAGTAGTGAGGAGGCTTTTT
TGGAGGCCTAGGCTTTTGCAAAAAGCTCCCGGGAGCTTGTATATCCATTTTCGGATCTGATCAAGAGACA
GGATGAGGATCGTTTCGCATGATTGAACAAGATGGATTGCACGCAGGTTCTCCGGCCGCTTGGGTGGAGA
GGCTATTCGGCTATGACTGGGCACAACAGACAATCGGCTGCTCTGATGCCGCCGTGTTCCGGCTGTCAGC
GCAGGGGCGCCCGGTTCTTTTTGTCAAGACCGACCTGTCCGGTGCCCTGAATGAACTGCAGGACGAGGCA
GCGCGGCTATCGTGGCTGGCCACGACGGGCGTTCCTTGCGCAGCTGTGCTCGACGTTGTCACTGAAGCGG
GAAGGGACTGGCTGCTATTGGGCGAAGTGCCGGGGCAGGATCTCCTGTCATCTCACCTTGCTCCTGCCGA
GAAAGTATCCATCATGGCTGATGCAATGCGGCGGCTGCATACGCTTGATCCGGCTACCTGCCCATTCGAC
CACCAAGCGAAACATCGCATCGAGCGAGCACGTACTCGGATGGAAGCCGGTCTTGTCGATCAGGATGATC
TGGACGAAGAGCATCAGGGGCTCGCGCCAGCCGAACTGTTCGCCAGGCTCAAGGCGCGCATGCCCGACGG
CGAGGATCTCGTCGTGACCCATGGCGATGCCTGCTTGCCGAATATCATGGTGGAAAATGGCCGCTTTTCT
GGATTCATCGACTGTGGCCGGCTGGGTGTGGCGGACCGCTATCAGGACATAGCGTTGGCTACCCGTGATA
TTGCTGAAGAGCTTGGCGGCGAATGGGCTGACCGCTTCCTCGTGCTTTACGGTATCGCCGCTCCCGATTC
GCAGCGCATCGCCTTCTATCGCCTTCTTGACGAGTTCTTCTGAGCGGGACTCTGGGGTTCGAAATGACCG
ACCAAGCGACGCCCAACCTGCCATCACGAGATTTCGATTCCACCGCCGCCTTCTATGAAAGGTTGGGCTT
CGGAATCGTTTTCCGGGACGCCGGCTGGATGATCCTCCAGCGCGGGGATCTCATGCTGGAGTTCTTCGCC
CACCCCAACTTGTTTATTGCAGCTTATAATGGTTACAAATAAAGCAATAGCATCACAAATTTCACAAATA
AAGCATTTTTTTCACTGCATTCTAGTTGTGGTTTGTCCAAACTCATCAATGTATCTTATCATGTCTGTAT
ACCGTCGACCTCTAGCTAGAGCTTGGCGTAATCATGGTCATAGCTGTTTCCTGTGTGAAATTGTTATCCG
CTCACAATTCCACACAACATACGAGCCGGAAGCATAAAGTGTAAAGCCTGGGGTGCCTAATGAGTGAGCT
AACTCACATTAATTGCGTTGCGCTCACTGCCCGCTTTCCAGTCGGGAAACCTGTCGTGCCAGCTGCATTA
ATGAATCGGCCAACGCGCGGGGAGAGGCGGTTTGCGTATTGGGCGCTCTTCCGCTTCCTCGCTCACTGAC
TCGCTGCGCTCGGTCGTTCGGCTGCGGCGAGCGGTATCAGCTCACTCAAAGGCGGTAATACGGTTATCCA
CAGAATCAGGGGATAACGCAGGAAAGAACATGTGAGCAAAAGGCCAGCAAAAGGCCAGGAACCGTAAAAA
GGCCGCGTTGCTGGCGTTTTTCCATAGGCTCCGCCCCCCTGACGAGCATCACAAAAATCGACGCTCAAGT
CAGAGGTGGCGAAACCCGACAGGACTATAAAGATACCAGGCGTTTCCCCCTGGAAGCTCCCTCGTGCGCT
CTCCTGTTCCGACCCTGCCGCTTACCGGATACCTGTCCGCCTTTCTCCCTTCGGGAAGCGTGGCGCTTTC
TCATAGCTCACGCTGTAGGTATCTCAGTTCGGTGTAGGTCGTTCGCTCCAAGCTGGGCTGTGTGCACGAA
CCCCCCGTTCAGCCCGACCGCTGCGCCTTATCCGGTAACTATCGTCTTGAGTCCAACCCGGTAAGACACG
ACTTATCGCCACTGGCAGCAGCCACTGGTAACAGGATTAGCAGAGCGAGGTATGTAGGCGGTGCTACAGA
GTTCTTGAAGTGGTGGCCTAACTACGGCTACACTAGAAGAACAGTATTTGGTATCTGCGCTCTGCTGAAG
CCAGTTACCTTCGGAAAAAGAGTTGGTAGCTCTTGATCCGGCAAACAAACCACCGCTGGTAGCGGTGGTT
TTTTTGTTTGCAAGCAGCAGATTACGCGCAGAAAAAAAGGATCTCAAGAAGATCCTTTGATCTTTTCTAC
GGGGTCTGACGCTCAGTGGAACGAAAACTCACGTTAAGGGATTTTGGTCATGAGATTATCAAAAAGGATC
TTCACCTAGATCCTTTTAAATTAAAAATGAAGTTTTAAATCAATCTAAAGTATATATGAGTAAACTTGGT
CTGACAGTTACCAATGCTTAATCAGTGAGGCACCTATCTCAGCGATCTGTCTATTTCGTTCATCCATAGT
TGCCTGACTCCCCGTCGTGTAGATAACTACGATACGGGAGGGCTTACCATCTGGCCCCAGTGCTGCAATG
ATACCGCGAGACCCACGCTCACCGGCTCCAGATTTATCAGCAATAAACCAGCCAGCCGGAAGGGCCGAGC
GCAGAAGTGGTCCTGCAACTTTATCCGCCTCCATCCAGTCTATTAATTGTTGCCGGGAAGCTAGAGTAAG
TAGTTCGCCAGTTAATAGTTTGCGCAACGTTGTTGCCATTGCTACAGGCATCGTGGTGTCACGCTCGTCG
TTTGGTATGGCTTCATTCAGCTCCGGTTCCCAACGATCAAGGCGAGTTACATGATCCCCCATGTTGTGCA
AAAAAGCGGTTAGCTCCTTCGGTCCTCCGATCGTTGTCAGAAGTAAGTTGGCCGCAGTGTTATCACTCAT
GGTTATGGCAGCACTGCATAATTCTCTTACTGTCATGCCATCCGTAAGATGCTTTTCTGTGACTGGTGAG
TACTCAACCAAGTCATTCTGAGAATAGTGTATGCGGCGACCGAGTTGCTCTTGCCCGGCGTCAATACGGG
ATAATACCGCGCCACATAGCAGAACTTTAAAAGTGCTCATCATTGGAAAACGTTCTTCGGGGCGAAAACT
CTCAAGGATCTTACCGCTGTTGAGATCCAGTTCGATGTAACCCACTCGTGCACCCAACTGATCTTCAGCA
TCTTTTACTTTCACCAGCGTTTCTGGGTGAGCAAAAACAGGAAGGCAAAATGCCGCAAAAAAGGGAATAA
GGGCGACACGGAAATGTTGAATACTCATACTCTTCCTTTTTCAATATTATTGAAGCATTTATCAGGGTTA
TTGTCTCATGAGCGGATACATATTTGAATGTATTTAGAAAAATAAACAAATAGGGGTTCCGCGCACATTT
CCCCGAAAAGTGCCACCTGACGTCGACGGATCGGGAGATCTCCCGATCCCCTATGGTGCACTCTCAGTAC
AATCTGCTCTGATGCCGCATAGTTAAGCCAGTATCTGCTCCCTGCTTGTGTGTTGGAGGTCGCTGA
